Addgene plasmid #211005: pHTC-HaloTag_BOP1:1-746
Purpose: Mammalian expression of full-length humanBOP1. C-terminal HaloTag.
Depositing lab: Cheryl Arrowsmith. Depositing organization: University of Toronto. Publication: A Target Class Ligandability Evaluation of WD40 Repeat-Containing Proteins. Ackloo S, Li F, Szewczyk M, Seitova A, Loppnau P, Zeng H, Xu J, Ahmad S, Arnautova YA, Baghaie AJ, Beldar S, Bolotokova A, Centrella PA, Chau I, Clark MA, Cuozzo JW, Dehghani-Tafti S, Disch JS, Dong A, Dumas A, Feng JA, Ghiabi P, Gibson E, Gilmer J, Goldman B, Green SR, Guie MA, Guilinger JP, Harms N, Herasymenko O, Houliston S, Hutchinson A, Kearnes S, Keefe AD, Kimani SW, Kramer T, Kutera M, Kwak HA, Lento C, Li Y, Liu J, Loup J, Machado RAC, Mulhern CJ, Perveen S, Righetto GL, Riley P, Shrestha S, Sigel EA, Silva M, Sintchak MD, Slakman BL, Taylor RD, Thompson J, Torng W, Underkoffler C, von Rechenberg M, Walsh RT, Watson I, Wilson DJ, Wolf E, Yadav M, Yazdi AK, Zhang J, Zhang Y, Santhakumar V, Edwards AM, Barsyte-Lovejoy D, Schapira M, Brown PJ, Halabelian L, Arrowsmith CH. J Med Chem. 2025 Jan 23;68(2):1092-1112. doi: 10.1021/acs.jmedchem.4c02010. Epub 2024 Nov 4. PubMed 39495097.
Backbone
  Vector backbone: pHTC-HaloTag
  Backbone manufacturer: Promega
  Vector type: Mammalian Expression
  Selectable markers: Neomycin (select with G418)
Growth in bacteria
  Bacterial resistance: Ampicillin, 100 μg/mL
  Growth temperature: 37°C
  Growth strain: DH5alpha
  Copy number: High Copy
Gene/Insert
  Gene/Insert name: BOP1:M1-T746
  Species: H. sapiens (human)
  Insert size (bp): 2238
  Mutation: wild type
  Entrez Gene: BOP1
  Promoter: CMV
  Tag / fusion protein: HaloTag (C terminal on insert)
  Cloning method: Ligation Independent Cloning
  Sequencing primers: 5′ CTTACTGACATCCACTTTGC; 3′ CAACATCGACGTAGTGCATG
Resource information
  A portion of this plasmid was derived from a plasmid made by: Mammalian Gene Collection (BC013787.1)
Terms and licenses: Academic/Nonprofit Terms; Industry Terms: Not Available to Industry
Depositor comments: 5' Cloning Site: EcoR1 (not destroyed), 3' Cloning Site: EcoRV (not destroyed). C terminal tag: risrfgpnscrralepttedlyfqsdndgseigtgfpfdphyvevlgermhyvdvgprdgtpvlflhgnptssyvwrniiphvapthrciapdligmgksdkpdlgyffddhvrfmdafiealgleevvlvihdwgsalgfhwakrnpervkgiafmefirpiptwdewpefaretfqafrttdvgrkliidqnvfiegtlpmgvvrpltevemdhyrepflnpvdreplwrfpnelpiagepanivalveeymdwlhqspvpkllfwgtpgvlippaeaarlakslpnckavdigpglnllqednpdligseiarwlstleisg.
How to cite: pHTC-HaloTag_BOP1:1-746 was a gift from Cheryl Arrowsmith (Addgene plasmid # 211005 ; http://n2t.net/addgene:211005 ; RRID:Addgene_211005)
