[The description below was written by a language model from this plasmid's Addgene catalogue record and pLannotate feature annotations shown in this document.]
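Description:
pHTC-HaloTag_BOP1:1-746 is a mammalian expression plasmid of about 8.4 kb built on Promega's pHTC-HaloTag backbone. It is designed to produce full-length, wild-type human BOP1 (residues 1–746, a 2,238 bp open reading frame derived from a Mammalian Gene Collection clone) with a C-terminal HaloTag. In bacteria it is maintained at high copy through a ColE1/pUC-type origin and selected with ampicillin via the β-lactamase gene. A ColE1 cer site is also annotated, which helps keep the plasmid monomeric. For mammalian cells, a separate cassette places the neomycin phosphotransferase gene under the SV40 enhancer/early promoter with a synthetic poly(A) signal, allowing G418 selection of stable transfectants.

The expression unit begins with the CMV immediate-early enhancer and promoter, followed by a chimeric β-globin/immunoglobulin intron that generally improves transcript processing and expression. A T7 promoter sits just upstream of the coding region, which also permits in vitro transcription. The BOP1 coding sequence was inserted by ligation-independent cloning between retained EcoRI and EcoRV sites. It reads through a short linker containing a TEV protease site into HaloTag, a modified bacterial dehalogenase that bonds covalently to chloroalkane ligands, so the tag can in principle be cleaved off. An SV40 poly(A) signal follows the cassette. Several small annotated fragments (SET1, T7 terminator, large T antigen, M13 ori, bom, tnpA) appear to be backbone remnants or partial matches rather than functional parts.

BOP1 is a WD40-repeat component of the PeBoW complex, which is needed for 28S and 5.8S rRNA maturation and 60S ribosome formation. The plasmid comes from a study of the ligandability of WD40 proteins. The HaloTag fusion is suited to fluorescent labelling, pull-down or cellular assays, although the record does not specify the assay used.
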