Features (pLannotate 1.2.2; 21 found; start..end, strand, type, name):
    140..517     +  enhancer       CMV enhancer: human cytomegalovirus immediate early enhancer
    519..718     +  promoter       CMV promoter: human cytomegalovirus (CMV) immediate early promoter
    857..989     +  intron         chimeric intron: chimera between introns from human β-globin and immunoglobulin heavy chain genes
   1033..1051    +  promoter       T7 promoter: promoter for bacteriophage T7 RNA polymerase
   1085..3322    +  CDS            BOP1: BOP1_HUMAN - Also known as KIAA0124. Experimental evidence at protein level: Swiss-Prot protein existence level 1. Component of the PeBoW complex, which is required for maturation of 28S and 5.8S ribosomal RNAs and formation of the 60S ribosome. From Homo sapiens (Human).
   3377..3397    +  CDS            TEV site: tobacco etch virus (TEV) protease recognition and cleavage site
   3413..4296    +  CDS            HaloTag® (fragment): modified bacterial dehalogenase that forms covalent bonds with chloroalkane derivatives
   4326..4375    +  CDS            SET1 (fragment): solubility-enhancement tag derived from T7 phage gene 10B
   4383..4402    +  terminator     T7 terminator (fragment): transcription terminator for bacteriophage T7 RNA polymerase
   4424..4545    -  polyA_signal   SV40 poly(A) signal: SV40 polyadenylation signal
   4568..4636    -  CDS            large T antigen (fragment): large T antigen from SV40 (simian virus 40)
   4641..4673    +  rep_origin     M13 ori (fragment): M13 bacteriophage origin of replication; arrow indicates direction of (+) strand synthesis
   4674..4725    -  misc_feature   bom (fragment): basis of mobility region from pBR322
   4790..5147    +  promoter       SV40 promoter: SV40 enhancer and early promoter
   5198..5989    +  CDS            neo: KKA2_KLEPN - Also known as kan, nptII. Experimental evidence at protein level: Swiss-Prot protein existence level 1. Resistance to kanamycin, neomycin, paromomycin, ribostamycin, butirosin and gentamicin B. From Klebsiella pneumoniae.
   6056..6104    +  polyA_signal   poly(A) signal: synthetic polyadenylation signal
   6125..6217    -  CDS            tnpA (fragment): TN5P_ECOLX - Also known as tnp. Experimental evidence at protein level: Swiss-Prot protein existence level 1. Mediates transposition of transposon Tn5 by a 'cut and paste' mechanism. First, the monomeric transposase binds the 19 bp inverted DNA repeats flanking the transposon. Then, dimerization of the DNA- bound transposase creates a synaptic DNA complex. After nicking of the first DNA strand, excision of the transposon proceeds through a series of intermediates. The transposase then mediates the insertion of the transposon at a new site by strand transfer. The activity of the wild- type tran
   6260..6364    +  promoter       AmpR promoter: bla
   6365..7225    +  CDS            AmpR: β-lactamase; bla; confers resistance to ampicillin, carbenicillin, and related antibiotics
   7383..7971    -  rep_origin     ori: high-copy-number ColE1/pMB1/pBR322/pUC origin of replication
   8087..8370    +  misc_feature   cer region: ColE1-derived recombination site that helps to maintain plasmids as monomers
>Addgene plasmid #211005 | pHTC-HaloTag_BOP1:1-746 | addgene full sequence | sequence record 423343 | Addgene NGS Result
TCAATATTGGCCATTAGCCATATTATTCATTGGTTATATAGCATAAATCAATATTGGCTATTGGCCATTG
CATACGTTGTATCTATATCATAATATGTACATTTATATTGGCTCATGTCCAATATGACCGCCATGTTGGC
ATTGATTATTGACTAGTTATTAATAGTAATCAATTACGGGGTCATTAGTTCATAGCCCATATATGGAGTT
CCGCGTTACATAACTTACGGTAAATGGCCCGCCTGGCTGACCGCCCAACGACCCCCGCCCATTGACGTCA
ATAATGACGTATGTTCCCATAGTAACGCCAATAGGGACTTTCCATTGACGTCAATGGGTGGAGTATTTAC
GGTAAACTGCCCACTTGGCAGTACATCAAGTGTATCATATGCCAAGTCCGCCCCCTATTGACGTCAATGA
CGGTAAATGGCCCGCCTGGCATTATGCCCAGTACATGACCTTACGGGACTTTCCTACTTGGCAGTACATC
TACGTATTAGTCATCGCTATTACCATGGTGATGCGGTTTTGGCAGTACACCAATGGGCGTGGATAGCGGT
TTGACTCACGGGGATTTCCAAGTCTCCACCCCATTGACGTCAATGGGAGTTTGTTTTGGCACCAAAATCA
ACGGGACTTTCCAAAATGTCGTAATAACCCCGCCCCGTTGACGCAAATGGGCGGTAGGCGTGTACGGTGG
GAGGTCTATATAAGCAGAGCTGGTTTAGTGAACCGTCAGATCACTAGAAGCTTTATTGCGGTAGTTTATC
ACAGTTAAATTGCTAACGCAGTCAGTGCTTCTGACACAACAGTCTCGAACTTAAGCTGCAGAAGTTGGTC
GTGAGGCACTGGGCAGGTAAGTATCAAGGTTACAAGACAGGTTTAAGGAGACCAATAGAAACTGGGCTTG
TCGAGACAGAGAAGACTCTTGCGTTTCTGATAGGCACCTATTGGTCTTACTGACATCCACTTTGCCTTTC
TCTCCACAGGTGTCCACTCCCAGTTCAATTACAGCTCTTAAGGCTAGAGTATTAATACGACTCACTATAG
GGCTAGCAAAGCGATCGCTTCCGAATTCGCCACCATGGCGGGTTCGCGGGGTGCGGGGCGCACGGCGGCG
CCGAGCGTGCGGCCGGAGAAGCGGCGGTCTGAGCCCGAACTGGAGCCTGAGCCCGAGCCGGAGCCCCCCC
TCCTCTGCACCTCTCCTCTCAGCCACAGCACCGGCAGCGATTCTGGCGTCTCCGACAGCGAGGAGAGTGT
GTTCTCAGGCCTGGAAGATTCCGGCAGTGACAGCAGTGAGGATGATGACGAAGGCGACGAGGAGGGAGAG
GACGGAGCCCTTGATGACGAGGGCCACAGTGGGATTAAAAAGACCACTGAGGAGCAGGTGCAGGCCAGCA
CTCCTTGCCCGAGGACAGAGATGGCGAGCGCCCGGATTGGGGATGAGTATGCGGAGGACAGCTCTGATGA
GGAGGACATCCGGAACACGGTGGGCAACGTGCCCTTGGAGTGGTACGATGACTTCCCCCACGTGGGCTAC
GACCTGGATGGCAGGCGCATCTACAAGCCCCTGCGGACCCGGGATGAGCTGGACCAGTTCCTGGACAAGA
TGGACGATCCTGACTACTGGCGCACCGTGCAGGACCCGATGACAGGGCGGGACCTGAGACTGACGGATGA
GCAGGTGGCCCTGGTGCGGCGGCTGCAGAGTGGCCAGTTTGGGGATGTGGGCTTCAACCCCTATGAGCCG
GCTGTCGACTTCTTCAGCGGGGACGTCATGATCCACCCGGTGACCAACCGCCCGGCCGACAAGCGCAGCT
TCATCCCCTCCCTGGTGGAGAAGGAGAAGGTCTCTCGCATGGTGCACGCCATCAAGATGGGCTGGATCCA
GCCTCGCCGGCCCCGAGACCCCACCCCCAGCTTCTATGACCTGTGGGCCCAGGAGGACCCCAACGCCGTG
CTCGGGCGCCACAAGATGCACGTACCTGCTCCCAAGCTGGCCCTGCCAGGCCACGCCGAGTCGTACAACC
CACCCCCTGAATACCTGCTCAGCGAGGAGGAGCGCTTGGCGTGGGAACAGCAGGAGCCAGGCGAGAGGAA
GCTGAGCTTTTTGCCACGCAAGTTCCCGAGCCTGCGGGCCGTGCCTGCCTACGGACGCTTCATCCAGGAA
CGCTTCGAGCGCTGCCTTGACCTGTACCTGTGCCCACGGCAGCGCAAGATGAGGGTGAATGTAGACCCTG
AGGACCTCATCCCCAAGCTGCCTCGGCCGAGGGACCTGCAGCCCTTCCCCACGTGCCAGGCCCTGGTCTA
CAGGGGCCACAGTGACCTTGTCCGGTGCCTCAGTGTCTCTCCTGGGGGCCAGTGGCTGGTTTCAGGCTCT
GACGACGGCTCCCTGCGGCTCTGGGAGGTGGCCACTGCCCGCTGTGTGAGGACTGTTCCCGTGGGGGGCG
TGGTGAAGAGTGTGGCCTGGAACCCCAGCCCCGCTGTCTGCCTGGTGGCTGCAGCCGTGGAGGACTCGGT
GCTGCTGCTGAACCCAGCTCTGGGGGACCGGCTGGTGGCGGGCAGCACAGATCAGCTGTTGAGCGCCTTC
GTCCCGCCTGAGGAGCCCCCCTTGCAGCCGGCCCGCTGGCTGGAGGCCTCAGAGGAGGAGCGCCAAGTGG
GCCTGCGGCTGCGCATCTGCCACGGGAAGCCAGTGACGCAGGTGACCTGGCACGGGCGTGGGGACTACCT
GGCCGTGGTGCTGGCCACCCAAGGCCACACCCAGGTGCTGATTCACCAGCTGAGCCGTCGCCGCAGCCAG
AGTCCGTTCCGCCGCAGCCACGGACAGGTGCAGCGAGTGGCCTTCCACCCTGCCCGGCCCTTCCTGTTGG
TGGCGTCCCAGCGCAGCGTCCGCCTCTACCACCTGCTGCGCCAGGAGCTCACCAAGAAGCTGATGCCCAA
CTGCAAGTGGGTGTCCAGCCTGGCGGTGCACCCTGCAGGTGACAACGTCATCTGTGGGAGCTACGATAGC
AAGCTGGTGTGGTTTGACCTGGATCTTTCCACCAAGCCATACAGGATGCTGAGACACCACAAGAAGGCTC
TGCGGGCTGTGGCCTTCCACCCGCGGTACCCACTCTTTGCGTCAGGCTCGGACGACGGCAGTGTCATCGT
CTGCCATGGCATGGTGTACAATGACCTTCTGCAGAACCCCTTGCTGGTGCCCGTCAAGGTGCTGAAGGGA
CACGTGCTGACCCGAGATCTGGGAGTGCTGGACGTCATCTTCCACCCCACCCAGCCGTGGGTCTTCTCCT
CGGGGGCAGACGGGACTGTCCGCCTCTTCACCCGGATATCTAGATTTGGGCCCAATTCCTGCAGGCGAGC
TCTCGAGCCAACCACTGAGGATCTGTACTTTCAGAGCGATAACGATGGATCCGAAATCGGTACTGGCTTT
CCATTCGACCCCCATTATGTGGAAGTCCTGGGCGAGCGCATGCACTACGTCGATGTTGGTCCGCGCGATG
GCACCCCTGTGCTGTTCCTGCACGGTAACCCGACCTCCTCCTACGTGTGGCGCAACATCATCCCGCATGT
TGCACCGACCCATCGCTGCATTGCTCCAGACCTGATCGGTATGGGCAAATCCGACAAACCAGACCTGGGT
TATTTCTTCGACGACCACGTCCGCTTCATGGATGCCTTCATCGAAGCCCTGGGTCTGGAAGAGGTCGTCC
TGGTCATTCACGACTGGGGCTCCGCTCTGGGTTTCCACTGGGCCAAGCGCAATCCAGAGCGCGTCAAAGG
TATTGCATTTATGGAGTTCATCCGCCCTATCCCGACCTGGGACGAATGGCCAGAATTTGCCCGCGAGACC
TTCCAGGCCTTCCGCACCACCGACGTCGGCCGCAAGCTGATCATCGATCAGAACGTTTTTATCGAGGGTA
CGCTGCCGATGGGTGTCGTCCGCCCGCTGACTGAAGTCGAGATGGACCATTACCGCGAGCCGTTCCTGAA
TCCTGTTGACCGCGAGCCACTGTGGCGCTTCCCAAACGAGCTGCCAATCGCCGGTGAGCCAGCGAACATC
GTCGCGCTGGTCGAAGAATACATGGACTGGCTGCACCAGTCCCCTGTCCCGAAGCTGCTGTTCTGGGGCA
CCCCAGGCGTTCTGATCCCACCGGCCGAAGCCGCTCGCCTGGCCAAAAGCCTGCCTAACTGCAAGGCTGT
GGACATCGGCCCGGGTCTGAATCTGCTGCAAGAAGACAACCCGGACCTGATCGGCAGCGAGATCGCGCGC
TGGCTGTCTACTCTGGAGATTTCCGGTTAATAGAATTGGCATGCAAGCTGATCCGGCTGCTAACAAAGCC
CGAAAGGAAGCTGAGTTGGCTGCTGCCACCGCTGAGCAATAACTAGCATAACCCCTTGGGGCGGCCGCTT
CGAGCAGACATGATAAGATACATTGATGAGTTTGGACAAACCACAACTAGAATGCAGTGAAAAAAATGCT
TTATTTGTGAAATTTGTGATGCTATTGCTTTATTTGTAACCATTATAAGCTGCAATAAACAAGTTAACAA
CAACAATTGCATTCATTTTATGTTTCAGGTTCAGGGGGAGATGTGGGAGGTTTTTTTAAGCAAGTAAAAC
CTCTACAAATGTGGTAAAATCGAATTTTAACAAAATATTAACGCTTACAATTTCCTGATGCGGTATTTTC
TCCTTACGCATCTGTGCGGTATTTCACACCGCATACGCGGATCTGCGCAGCACCATGGCCTGAAATAACC
TCTGAAAGAGGAACTTGGTTAGGTACCTTCTGAGGCGGAAAGAACCAGCTGTGGAATGTGTGTCAGTTAG
GGTGTGGAAAGTCCCCAGGCTCCCCAGCAGGCAGAAGTATGCAAAGCATGCATCTCAATTAGTCAGCAAC
CAGGTGTGGAAAGTCCCCAGGCTCCCCAGCAGGCAGAAGTATGCAAAGCATGCATCTCAATTAGTCAGCA
ACCATAGTCCCGCCCCTAACTCCGCCCATCCCGCCCCTAACTCCGCCCAGTTCCGCCCATTCTCCGCCCC
ATGGCTGACTAATTTTTTTTATTTATGCAGAGGCCGAGGCCGCCTCGGCCTCTGAGCTATTCCAGAAGTA
GTGAGGAGGCTTTTTTGGAGGCCTAGGCTTTTGCAAAAAGCTTGATTCTTCTGACACAACAGTCTCGAAC
TTAAGGCTAGAGCCACCATGATTGAACAAGATGGATTGCACGCAGGTTCTCCGGCCGCTTGGGTGGAGAG
GCTATTCGGCTATGACTGGGCACAACAGACAATCGGCTGCTCTGATGCCGCCGTGTTCCGGCTGTCAGCG
CAGGGGCGCCCGGTTCTTTTTGTCAAGACCGACCTGTCCGGTGCCCTGAATGAACTGCAGGACGAGGCAG
CGCGGCTATCGTGGCTGGCCACGACGGGCGTTCCTTGCGCAGCTGTGCTCGACGTTGTCACTGAAGCGGG
AAGGGACTGGCTGCTATTGGGCGAAGTGCCGGGGCAGGATCTCCTGTCATCTCACCTTGCTCCTGCCGAG
AAAGTATCCATCATGGCTGATGCAATGCGGCGGCTGCATACGCTTGATCCGGCTACCTGCCCATTCGACC
ACCAAGCGAAACATCGCATCGAGCGAGCACGTACTCGGATGGAAGCCGGTCTTGTCGATCAGGATGATCT
GGACGAAGAGCATCAGGGGCTCGCGCCAGCCGAACTGTTCGCCAGGCTCAAGGCGCGCATGCCCGACGGC
GAGGATCTCGTCGTGACCCATGGCGATGCCTGCTTGCCGAATATCATGGTGGAAAATGGCCGCTTTTCTG
GATTCATCGACTGTGGCCGGCTGGGTGTGGCGGACCGCTATCAGGACATAGCGTTGGCTACCCGTGATAT
TGCTGAAGAGCTTGGCGGCGAATGGGCTGACCGCTTCCTCGTGCTTTACGGTATCGCCGCTCCCGATTCG
CAGCGCATCGCCTTCTATCGCCTTCTTGACGAGTTCTTCTGAGCGGGACTCTGGGGTTCGAAATGACCGA
CCAAGCGACGCCCAACCTGCCATCACGATGGCCGCAATAAAATATCTTTATTTTCATTACATCTGTGTGT
TGGTTTTTTGTGTGAATCGATAGCGATAAGGATCCTCTTTGCGCTTGCGTTTTCCCTTGTCCAGATAGCC
CAGTAGCTGACATTCATCCGGGGTCAGCACCGTTTCTGCGGACTGGCTTTCTACGTAATGGTTTCTTAGA
CGTCAGGTGGCACTTTTCGGGGAAATGTGCGCGGAACCCCTATTTGTTTATTTTTCTAAATACATTCAAA
TATGTATCCGCTCATGAGACAATAACCCTGATAAATGCTTCAATAATATTGAAAAAGGAAGAGTATGAGT
ATTCAACATTTCCGTGTCGCCCTTATTCCCTTTTTTGCGGCATTTTGCCTTCCTGTTTTTGCTCACCCAG
AAACGCTGGTGAAAGTAAAAGATGCTGAAGATCAGTTGGGTGCACGAGTGGGTTACATCGAACTGGATCT
CAACAGCGGTAAGATCCTTGAGAGTTTTCGCCCCGAAGAACGTTTTCCAATGATGAGCACTTTCAAAGTT
CTGCTATGTGGCGCGGTATTATCCCGTATTGACGCCGGGCAAGAGCAACTCGGTCGCCGCATACACTATT
CTCAGAATGACTTGGTTGAGTACTCACCAGTCACAGAAAAGCATCTTACGGATGGCATGACAGTAAGAGA
ATTATGCAGTGCTGCCATAACCATGAGTGATAACACTGCGGCCAACTTACTTCTGACAACTATCGGAGGA
CCGAAGGAGCTAACCGCTTTTTTGCACAACATGGGGGATCATGTAACTCGCCTTGATCGTTGGGAACCGG
AGCTGAATGAAGCCATACCAAACGACGAGCGTGACACCACGATGCCTGTAGCAATGGCAACAACGTTGCG
CAAACTATTAACTGGCGAACTACTTACTCTAGCTTCCCGGCAACAATTAATAGACTGGATGGAGGCGGAT
AAAGTTGCAGGACCACTTCTGCGCTCGGCCCTTCCGGCTGGCTGGTTTATTGCTGATAAATCTGGAGCCG
GTGAGCGTGGGTCTCGCGGTATCATTGCAGCACTGGGGCCAGATGGTAAGCCCTCCCGTATCGTAGTTAT
CTACACGACGGGGAGTCAGGCAACTATGGATGAACGAAATAGACAGATCGCTGAGATAGGTGCCTCACTG
ATTAAGCATTGGTAATTCGAAATGACCGACCAAGCGACGCCCAACCGGTATCAGCTCACTCAAAGGCGGT
AATACGGTTATCCACAGAATCAGGGGATAACGCAGGAAAGAACATGTGAGCAAAAGGCCAGCAAAAGGCC
AGGAACCGTAAAAAGGCCGCGTTGCTGGCGTTTTTCCATAGGCTCCGCCCCCCTGACGAGCATCACAAAA
ATCGACGCTCAAGTCAGAGGTGGCGAAACCCGACAGGACTATAAAGATACCAGGCGTTTCCCCCTGGAAG
CTCCCTCGTGCGCTCTCCTGTTCCGACCCTGCCGCTTACCGGATACCTGTCCGCCTTTCTCCCTTCGGGA
AGCGTGGCGCTTTCTCATAGCTCACGCTGTAGGTATCTCAGTTCGGTGTAGGTCGTTCGCTCCAAGCTGG
GCTGTGTGCACGAACCCCCCGTTCAGCCCGACCGCTGCGCCTTATCCGGTAACTATCGTCTTGAGTCCAA
CCCGGTAAGACACGACTTATCGCCACTGGCAGCAGCCACTGGTAACAGGATTAGCAGAGCGAGGTATGTA
GGCGGTGCTACAGAGTTCTTGAAGTGGTGGCCTAACTACGGCTACACTAGAAGGACAGTATTTGGTATCT
GCGCTCTGCTGAAGCCAGTTACCTTCGGAAAAAGAGTTGGTAGCTCTTGATCCGGCAAACAAACCACCGC
TGGTAGCGGTGGTTTTTTTGTTTGCAAGCAGCAGATTACGCGCAGAAAAAAAGGATTTCAAGAAGATCCT
TTGATCTTTTCTACGGGGTCTGACGCTCAGTGGAACGAAAACTCACGTTAAGGGATTTTGGTCATGAGAT
TATCAAAAAGGATCTTCACCTAGATCCTTTTATAGTCCGGAAATACAGGAACGCACGCTGGATGGCCCTT
CGCTGGGATGGTGAAACCATGAAAAATGGCAGCTTCAGTGGATTAAGTGGGGGTAATGTGGCCTGTACCC
TCTGGTTGCATAGGTATTCATACGGTTAAAATTTATCAGGCGCGATTGCGGCAGTTTTTCGGGTGGTTTG
TTGCCATTTTTACCTGTCTGCTGCCGTGATCGCGCTGAACGCGTTTTAGCGGTGCGTACAATTAAGGGAT
TATGGTAAATCCACTTACTGTCTGCCCTCGTAGCCATCGAGATAAACCGCAGTACTCCGGCCACGATGCG
TCCGGCGTAGAGGATCGAGATCT
