>Addgene plasmid #211005 | pHTC-HaloTag_BOP1:1-746 | depositor partial sequence | sequence record 411490 | Insert sequence
ATGGCGGGTTCGCGGGGTGCGGGGCGCACGGCGGCGCCGAGCGTGCGGCCGGAGAAGCGGCGGTCTGAGC
CCGAACTGGAGCCTGAGCCCGAGCCGGAGCCCCCCCTCCTCTGCACCTCTCCTCTCAGCCACAGCACCGG
CAGCGATTCTGGCGTCTCCGACAGCGAGGAGAGTGTGTTCTCAGGCCTGGAAGATTCCGGCAGTGACAGC
AGTGAGGATGATGACGAAGGCGACGAGGAGGGAGAGGACGGAGCCCTTGATGACGAGGGCCACAGTGGGA
TTAAAAAGACCACTGAGGAGCAGGTGCAGGCCAGCACTCCTTGCCCGAGGACAGAGATGGCGAGCGCCCG
GATTGGGGATGAGTATGCGGAGGACAGCTCTGATGAGGAGGACATCCGGAACACGGTGGGCAACGTGCCC
TTGGAGTGGTACGATGACTTCCCCCACGTGGGCTACGACCTGGATGGCAGGCGCATCTACAAGCCCCTGC
GGACCCGGGATGAGCTGGACCAGTTCCTGGACAAGATGGACGATCCTGACTACTGGCGCACCGTGCAGGA
CCCGATGACAGGGCGGGACCTGAGACTGACGGATGAGCAGGTGGCCCTGGTGCGGCGGCTGCAGAGTGGC
CAGTTTGGGGATGTGGGCTTCAACCCCTATGAGCCGGCTGTCGACTTCTTCAGCGGGGACGTCATGATCC
ACCCGGTGACCAACCGCCCGGCCGACAAGCGCAGCTTCATCCCCTCCCTGGTGGAGAAGGAGAAGGTCTC
TCGCATGGTGCACGCCATCAAGATGGGCTGGATCCAGCCTCGCCGGCCCCGAGACCCCACCCCCAGCTTC
TATGACCTGTGGGCCCAGGAGGACCCCAACGCCGTGCTCGGGCGCCACAAGATGCACGTACCTGCTCCCA
AGCTGGCCCTGCCAGGCCACGCCGAGTCGTACAACCCACCCCCTGAATACCTGCTCAGCGAGGAGGAGCG
CTTGGCGTGGGAACAGCAGGAGCCAGGCGAGAGGAAGCTGAGCTTTTTGCCACGCAAGTTCCCGAGCCTG
CGGGCCGTGCCTGCCTACGGACGCTTCATCCAGGAACGCTTCGAGCGCTGCCTTGACCTGTACCTGTGCC
CACGGCAGCGCAAGATGAGGGTGAATGTAGACCCTGAGGACCTCATCCCCAAGCTGCCTCGGCCGAGGGA
CCTGCAGCCCTTCCCCACGTGCCAGGCCCTGGTCTACAGGGGCCACAGTGACCTTGTCCGGTGCCTCAGT
GTCTCTCCTGGGGGCCAGTGGCTGGTTTCAGGCTCTGACGACGGCTCCCTGCGGCTCTGGGAGGTGGCCA
CTGCCCGCTGTGTGAGGACTGTTCCCGTGGGGGGCGTGGTGAAGAGTGTGGCCTGGAACCCCAGCCCCGC
TGTCTGCCTGGTGGCTGCAGCCGTGGAGGACTCGGTGCTGCTGCTGAACCCAGCTCTGGGGGACCGGCTG
GTGGCGGGCAGCACAGATCAGCTGTTGAGCGCCTTCGTCCCGCCTGAGGAGCCCCCCTTGCAGCCGGCCC
GCTGGCTGGAGGCCTCAGAGGAGGAGCGCCAAGTGGGCCTGCGGCTGCGCATCTGCCACGGGAAGCCAGT
GACGCAGGTGACCTGGCACGGGCGTGGGGACTACCTGGCCGTGGTGCTGGCCACCCAAGGCCACACCCAG
GTGCTGATTCACCAGCTGAGCCGTCGCCGCAGCCAGAGTCCGTTCCGCCGCAGCCACGGACAGGTGCAGC
GAGTGGCCTTCCACCCTGCCCGGCCCTTCCTGTTGGTGGCGTCCCAGCGCAGCGTCCGCCTCTACCACCT
GCTGCGCCAGGAGCTCACCAAGAAGCTGATGCCCAACTGCAAGTGGGTGTCCAGCCTGGCGGTGCACCCT
GCAGGTGACAACGTCATCTGTGGGAGCTACGATAGCAAGCTGGTGTGGTTTGACCTGGATCTTTCCACCA
AGCCATACAGGATGCTGAGACACCACAAGAAGGCTCTGCGGGCTGTGGCCTTCCACCCGCGGTACCCACT
CTTTGCGTCAGGCTCGGACGACGGCAGTGTCATCGTCTGCCATGGCATGGTGTACAATGACCTTCTGCAG
AACCCCTTGCTGGTGCCCGTCAAGGTGCTGAAGGGACACGTGCTGACCCGAGATCTGGGAGTGCTGGACG
TCATCTTCCACCCCACCCAGCCGTGGGTCTTCTCCTCGGGGGCAGACGGGACTGTCCGCCTCTTCACC
